>Addgene plasmid #144459 | TFORF2983 | addgene full sequence | sequence record 407340 | Addgene NGS Result
TTAATGTAGTCTTATGCAATACTCTTGTAGTCTTGCAACATGGTAACGATGAGTTAGCAACATGCCTTAC
AAGGAGAGAAAAAGCACCGTGCATGCCGATTGGTGGAAGTAAGGTGGTACGATCGTGCCTTATTAGGAAG
GCAACAGACGGGTCTGACATGGATTGGACGAACCACTGAATTGCCGCATTGCAGAGATATTGTATTTAAG
TGCCTAGCTCGATACATAAACGGGTCTCTCTGGTTAGACCAGATCTGAGCCTGGGAGCTCTCTGGCTAAC
TAGGGAACCCACTGCTTAAGCCTCAATAAAGCTTGCCTTGAGTGCTTCAAGTAGTGTGTGCCCGTCTGTT
GTGTGACTCTGGTAACTAGAGATCCCTCAGACCCTTTTAGTCAGTGTGGAAAATCTCTAGCAGTGGCGCC
CGAACAGGGACTTGAAAGCGAAAGGGAAACCAGAGGAGCTCTCTCGACGCAGGACTCGGCTTGCTGAAGC
GCGCACGGCAAGAGGCGAGGGGCGGCGACTGGTGAGTACGCCAAAAATTTTGACTAGCGGAGGCTAGAAG
GAGAGAGATGGGTGCGAGAGCGTCAGTATTAAGCGGGGGAGAATTAGATCGCGATGGGAAAAAATTCGGT
TAAGGCCAGGGGGAAAGAAAAAATATAAATTAAAACATATAGTATGGGCAAGCAGGGAGCTAGAACGATT
CGCAGTTAATCCTGGCCTGTTAGAAACATCAGAAGGCTGTAGACAAATACTGGGACAGCTACAACCATCC
CTTCAGACAGGATCAGAAGAACTTAGATCATTATATAATACAGTAGCAACCCTCTATTGTGTGCATCAAA
GGATAGAGATAAAAGACACCAAGGAAGCTTTAGACAAGATAGAGGAAGAGCAAAACAAAAGTAAGACCAC
CGCACAGCAAGCGGCCGCTGATCTTCAGACCTGGAGGAGGAGATATGAGGGACAATTGGAGAAGTGAATT
ATATAAATATAAAGTAGTAAAAATTGAACCATTAGGAGTAGCACCCACCAAGGCAAAGAGAAGAGTGGTG
CAGAGAGAAAAAAGAGCAGTGGGAATAGGAGCTTTGTTCCTTGGGTTCTTGGGAGCAGCAGGAAGCACTA
TGGGCGCAGCGTCAATGACGCTGACGGTACAGGCCAGACAATTATTGTCTGGTATAGTGCAGCAGCAGAA
CAATTTGCTGAGGGCTATTGAGGCGCAACAGCATCTGTTGCAACTCACAGTCTGGGGCATCAAGCAGCTC
CAGGCAAGAATCCTGGCTGTGGAAAGATACCTAAAGGATCAACAGCTCCTGGGGATTTGGGGTTGCTCTG
GAAAACTCATTTGCACCACTGCTGTGCCTTGGAATGCTAGTTGGAGTAATAAATCTCTGGAACAGATTTG
GAATCACACGACCTGGATGGAGTGGGACAGAGAAATTAACAATTACACAAGCTTAATACACTCCTTAATT
GAAGAATCGCAAAACCAGCAAGAAAAGAATGAACAAGAATTATTGGAATTAGATAAATGGGCAAGTTTGT
GGAATTGGTTTAACATAACAAATTGGCTGTGGTATATAAAATTATTCATAATGATAGTAGGAGGCTTGGT
AGGTTTAAGAATAGTTTTTGCTGTACTTTCTATAGTGAATAGAGTTAGGCAGGGATATTCACCATTATCG
TTTCAGACCCACCTCCCAACCCCGAGGGGACCCATGCATTGCATCTCAATTAGTCAGCAACCAGGTGTGG
AAAGTCCCCAGGCTCCCCAGCAGGCAGAAGTATGCAAAGCATGCGTCTCAATTAGTCAGCAACCATAGTC
CCGCCCCTAACTCCGCCCATCCCGCCCCTAACTCCGCCCAGTTCCGCCCATTCTCCGCCCCATGGCTGAC
TAATTTTTTTTATTTATGCAGAGGCCGAGGCCGCCTCGGCCTCTGAGCTATTCCAGAAGTAGTGAGGAGG
CTTTTTTGGAGGCCTAGGCTTTTGCAAAAAGCTTTCTAGAGGTACCACCGGAGCTTACCATGACCGAGTA
CAAGCCCACGGTGCGCCTCGCCACCCGCGACGACGTCCCCAGGGCCGTACGCACCCTCGCCGCCGCGTTC
GCCGACTACCCCGCCACGCGCCACACCGTCGATCCGGACCGCCACATCGAGCGGGTCACCGAGCTGCAAG
AACTCTTCCTCACGCGCGTCGGGCTCGACATCGGCAAGGTGTGGGTCGCGGACGACGGCGCCGCCGTGGC
GGTCTGGACCACGCCGGAGAGCGTCGAAGCGGGGGCGGTGTTCGCCGAGATCGGCCCGCGCATGGCCGAG
TTGAGCGGTTCCCGGCTGGCCGCGCAGCAACAGATGGAAGGCCTCCTGGCGCCGCACCGGCCCAAGGAGC
CCGCGTGGTTCCTGGCCACCGTCGGCGTCTCGCCCGACCACCAGGGCAAGGGTCTGGGCAGCGCCGTCGT
GCTCCCCGGAGTGGAGGCGGCCGAGCGCGCCGGGGTGCCCGCCTTCCTGGAGACCTCCGCGCCCCGCAAC
CTCCCCTTCTACGAGCGGCTCGGCTTCACCGTCACCGCCGACGTCGAGGTGCCCGAAGGACCGCGCACCT
GGTGCATGACCCGCAAGCCCGGTGCCAGTTAACGAATTCTAGATCTTGAGACAAATGGCAGTATTCATCC
ACAATTTTAAAAGAAAAGGGGGGATTGGGGGGTACAGTGCAGGGGAAAGAATAGTAGACATAATAGCAAC
AGACATACAAACTAAAGAATTACAAAAACAAATTACAAAAATTCAAAATTTTCGGGTTTATTACAGGGAC
AGCAGAGATCCACTTTGGCGCCGGCTCGAGGCCTGCAGGTGCAAAGATGGATAAAGTTTTAAACAGAGAG
GAATCTTTGCAGCTAATGGACCTTCTAGGTCTTGAAAGGAGTGGGAATTGGCTCCGGTGCCCGTCAGTGG
GCAGAGCGCACATCGCCCACAGTCCCCGAGAAGTTGGGGGGAGGGGTCGGCAATTGAACCGGTGCCTAGA
GAAGGTGGCGCGGGGTAAACTGGGAAAGTGATGTCGTGTACTGGCTCCGCCTTTTTCCCGAGGGTGGGGG
AGAACCGTATATAAGTGCAGTAGTCGCCGTGAACGTTCTTTTTCGCAACGGGTTTGCCGCCAGAACACAG
GTAAGTGCCGTGTGTGGTTCCCGCGGGCCTGGCCTCTTTACGGGTTATGGCCCTTGCGTGCCTTGAATTA
CTTCCACCTGGCTGCAGTACGTGATTCTTGATCCCGAGCTTCGGGTTGGAAGTGGGTGGGAGAGTTCGAG
GCCTTGCGCTTAAGGAGCCCCTTCGCCTCGTGCTTGAGTTGAGGCCTGGCCTGGGCGCTGGGGCCGCCGC
GTGCGAATCTGGTGGCACCTTCGCGCCTGTCTCGCTGCTTTCGATAAGTCTCTAGCCATTTAAAATTTTT
GATGACCTGCTGCGACGCTTTTTTTCTGGCAAGATAGTCTTGTAAATGCGGGCCAAGATCTGCACACTGG
TATTTCGGTTTTTGGGGCCGCGGGCGGCGACGGGGCCCGTGCGTCCCAGCGCACATGTTCGGCGAGGCGG
GGCCTGCGAGCGCGGCCACCGAGAATCGGACGGGGGTAGTCTCAAGCTGGCCGGCCTGCTCTGGTGCCTG
GCCTCGCGCCGCCGTGTATCGCCCCGCCCTGGGCGGCAAGGCTGGCCCGGTCGGCACCAGTTGCGTGAGC
GGAAAGATGGCCGCTTCCCGGCCCTGCTGCAGGGAGCTCAAAATGGAGGACGCGGCGCTCGGGAGAGCGG
GCGGGTGAGTCACCCACACAAAGGAAAAGGGCCTTTCCGTCCTCAGCCGTCGCTTCATGTGACTCCACGG
AGTACCGGGCGCCGTCCAGGCACCTCGATTAGTTCTCGAGCTTTTGGAGTACGTCGTCTTTAGGTTGGGG
GGAGGGGTTTTATGCGATGGAGTTTCCCCACACTGAGTGGGTGGAGACTGAAGTTAGGCCAGCTTGGCAC
TTGATGTAATTCTCCTTGGAATTTGCCCTTTTTGAGTTTGGATCTTGGTTCATTCTCAAGCCTCAGACAG
TGGTTCAAAGTTTTTTTCTTCCATTTCAGGTGTCGTGAGGCTAGCATCGATTGATCAACAAGTTTGTACA
AAAAAGTTGGCATGGCGCCTCAGAAGCACGGCGGTGGGGGAGGGGGCGGCTCGGGGCCCAGCGCGGGGTC
CGGGGGAGGCGGCTTCGGGGGTTCGGCGGCGGTGGCGGCGGCGACGGCTTCGGGCGGCAAATCCGGCGGC
GGGAGCTGTGGAGGGGGTGGCAGTTACTCGGCCTCCTCCTCCTCCTCCGCGGCGGCAGCGGCGGGGGCTG
CGGTGTTACCGGTGAAGAAGCCGAAAATGGAGCACGTCCAGGCTGACCACGAGCTTTTCCTCCAGGCCTT
TGAGAAGCCAACACAGATCTATAGATTTCTTCGAACTCGGAATCTCATAGCACCAATATTTTTGCACAGA
ACTCTTACTTACATGTCTCATCGAAACTCCAGAACAAACATCAAAAGGAAAACATTTAAAGTTGATGATA
TGTTATCAAAAGTAGAGAAAATGAAAGGAGAGCAAGAATCTCATAGCTTGTCAGCTCATTTGCAGCTTAC
GTTTACTGGTTTCTTCCACAAAAATGATAAGCCATCACCAAACTCAGAAAATGAACAAAATTCTGTTACC
CTGGAAGTCCTGCTTGTGAAAGTTTGCCACAAAAAAAGAAAGGATGTAAGTTGTCCAATAAGGCAAGTTC
CCACAGGTAAAAAGCAGGTGCCTTTGAATCCTGACCTCAATCAAACAAAACCCGGAAATTTCCCGTCCCT
TGCAGTTTCCAGTAATGAATTTGAACCTAGTAACAGCCATATGGTGAAGTCTTACTCGTTGCTATTTAGA
GTGACTCGTCCAGGAAGAAGAGAGTTTAATGGAATGATTAATGGAGAAACCAATGAAAATATTGATGTCA
ATGAAGAGCTTCCAGCCAGAAGAAAACGAAATCGTGAGGATGGGGAAAAGACATTTGTTGCACAAATGAC
AGTATTTGATAAAAACAGGCGCTTACAGCTTTTAGATGGGGAATATGAAGTAGCCATGCAGGAAATGGAA
GAATGTCCAATAAGCAAGAAAAGAGCAACATGGGAGACTATTCTTGATGGGAAGAGGCTGCCTCCATTCG
AAACATTTTCTCAGGGACCTACGTTGCAGTTCACTCTTCGTTGGACAGGAGAGACCAATGATAAATCTAC
GGCTCCTATTGCCAAACCTCTTGCCACTAGAAATTCAGAGAGTCTCCATCAGGAAAACAAGCCTGGTTCA
GTTAAACCTACTCAAACTATTGCTGTTAAAGAATCATTGACTACAGATCTACAAACAAGAAAAGAAAAGG
ATACTCCAAATGAAAACCGACAAAAATTAAGAATATTTTATCAGTTTCTCTATAACAACAATACAAGGCA
ACAAACTGAAGCAAGAGATGACCTGCATTGCCCTTGGTGTACTCTGAACTGCCGCAAACTTTATAGTTTA
CTCAAGCATCTTAAACTCTGCCATAGCAGATTTATCTTCAACTATGTTTATCATCCAAAAGGTGCTAGGA
TAGATGTTTCTATCAATGAGTGTTATGATGGCTCCTATGCAGGAAATCCTCAGGATATTCATCGCCAACC
TGGATTTGCTTTTAGTCGCAACGGACCAGTTAAGAGAACACCTATCACACATATTCTTGTGTGCAGGCCA
AAACGAACAAAAGCAAGCATGTCTGAATTTCTTGAATCTGAAGATGGGGAAGTAGAACAGCAAAGAACAT
ATAGTAGTGGCCACAATCGTCTGTATTTCCATAGTGATACCTGCTTACCTCTCCGTCCACAAGAAATGGA
AGTAGATAGTGAAGATGAAAAGGATCCTGAATGGCTAAGAGAAAAAACCATTACACAAATTGAAGAGTTT
TCTGATGTTAATGAAGGAGAGAAAGAAGTGATGAAACTCTGGAATCTCCATGTCATGAAGCATGGGTTTA
TTGCTGACAATCAAATGAATCATGCCTGTATGCTGTTTGTAGAAAATTATGGACAGAAAATAATTAAGAA
GAATTTATGTCGAAACTTCATGCTTCATCTAGTCAGCATGCATGACTTTAATCTTATTAGCATAATGTCA
ATAGATAAAGCTGTTACCAAGCTCCGTGAAATGCAGCAAAAATTAGAAAAGGGGGAATCTGCTTCCCCTG
CAAACGAAGAAATAACTGAAGAACAAAATGGGACAGCAAATGGATTTAGTGAAATTAACTCAAAAGAGAA
AGCTTTGGAAACAGATAGTGTCTCAGGGGTTTCAAAACAGAGCAAAAAACAAAAACTCTGCCCAACTTTC
TTGTACAAAGTGGTTGATATCGGTAAGCCTATCCCTAACCCTCTCCTCGGTCTCGATTCTACGTAGTAAT
GAACTAGTCCGTAACTTGAAAGTATTTCGATTTCTTGGCTTTATATATCTTGTGGAAAGGACGAATTAAC
TTCATACCCCGTATCCTTACGCGTTAAGTCGACAATCAACCTCTGGATTACAAAATTTGTGAAAGATTGA
CTGGTATTCTTAACTATGTTGCTCCTTTTACGCTATGTGGATACGCTGCTTTAATGCCTTTGTATCATGC
TATTGCTTCCCGTATGGCTTTCATTTTCTCCTCCTTGTATAAATCCTGGTTGCTGTCTCTTTATGAGGAG
TTGTGGCCCGTTGTCAGGCAACGTGGCGTGGTGTGCACTGTGTTTGCTGACGCAACCCCCACTGGTTGGG
GCATTGCCACCACCTGTCAGCTCCTTTCCGGGACTTTCGCTTTCCCCCTCCCTATTGCCACGGCGGAACT
CATCGCCGCCTGCCTTGCCCGCTGCTGGACAGGGGCTCGGCTGTTGGGCACTGACAATTCCGTGGTGTTG
TCGGGGAAATCATCGTCCTTTCCTTGGCTGCTCGCCTGTGTTGCCACCTGGATTCTGCGCGGGACGTCCT
TCTGCTACGTCCCTTCGGCCCTCAATCCAGCGGACCTTCCTTCCCGCGGCCTGCTGCCGGCTCTGCGGCC
TCTTCCGCGTCTTCGCCTTCGCCCTCAGACGAGTCGGATCTCCCTTTGGGCCGCCTCCCCGCGTCGACTT
TAAGACCAATGACTTACAAGGCAGCTGTAGATCTTAGCCACTTTTTAAAAGAAAAGGGGGGACTGGAAGG
GCTAATTCACTCCCAACGAAGACAAGATCTGCTTTTTGCTTGTACTGGGTCTCTCTGGTTAGACCAGATC
TGAGCCTGGGAGCTCTCTGGCTAACTAGGGAACCCACTGCTTAAGCCTCAATAAAGCTTGCCTTGAGTGC
TTCAAGTAGTGTGTGCCCGTCTGTTGTGTGACTCTGGTAACTAGAGATCCCTCAGACCCTTTTAGTCAGT
GTGGAAAATCTCTAGCAGTACGTATAGTAGTTCATGTCATCTTATTATTCAGTATTTATAACTTGCAAAG
AAATGAATATCAGAGAGTGAGAGGAACTTGTTTATTGCAGCTTATAATGGTTACAAATAAAGCAATAGCA
TCACAAATTTCACAAATAAAGCATTTTTTTCACTGCATTCTAGTTGTGGTTTGTCCAAACTCATCAATGT
ATCTTATCATGTCTGGCTCTAGCTATCCCGCCCCTAACTCCGCCCATCCCGCCCCTAACTCCGCCCAGTT
CCGCCCATTCTCCGCCCCATGGCTGACTAATTTTTTTTATTTATGCAGAGGCCGAGGCCGCCTCGGCCTC
TGAGCTATTCCAGAAGTAGTGAGGAGGCTTTTTTGGAGGCCTAGGGACGTACCCAATTCGCCCTATAGTG
AGTCGTATTACGCGCGCTCACTGGCCGTCGTTTTACAACGTCGTGACTGGGAAAACCCTGGCGTTACCCA
ACTTAATCGCCTTGCAGCACATCCCCCTTTCGCCAGCTGGCGTAATAGCGAAGAGGCCCGCACCGATCGC
CCTTCCCAACAGTTGCGCAGCCTGAATGGCGAATGGG
[124 nt withheld, positions 8018-8141]
C
[91 nt withheld, positions 8143-8233]
A
[49 nt withheld, positions 8235-8283]
CCTTTGACGTTGGAGTCCACGTTCTTT
[37 nt withheld, positions 8311-8347]
ACCCTATCTCGGTCTATTCTTTTGATTTATAAGGGATTTTGCCGATTTCGGCCTATTGGTTAAAAAATGA
GCTGATTTAACAAAAATTTAACGCGAATTTTAACAAAATATTAACGCTTACAATTTAGGTGGCACTTTTC
GGGGAAATGTGCGCGGAACCCCTATTTGTTTATTTTTCTAAATACATTCAAATATGTATCCGCTCATGAG
ACAATAACCCTGATAAATGCTTCAATAATATTGAAAAAGGAAGAGTATGAGTATTCAACATTTCCGTGTC
GCCCTTATTCCCTTTTTTGCGGCATTTTGCCTTCCTGTTTTTGCTCACCCAGAAACGCTGGTGAAAGTAA
AAGATGCTGAAGATCAGTTGGGTGCACGAGTGGGTTACATCGAACTGGATCTCAACAGCGGTAAGATCCT
TGAGAGTTTTCGCCCCGAAGAACGTTTTCCAATGATGAGCACTTTTAAAGTTCTGCTATGTGGCGCGGTA
TTATCCCGTATTGACGCCGGGCAAGAGCAACTCGGTCGCCGCATACACTATTCTCAGAATGACTTGGTTG
AGTACTCACCAGTCACAGAAAAGCATCTTACGGATGGCATGACAGTAAGAGAATTATGCAGTGCTGCCAT
AACCATGAGTGATAACACTGCGGCCAACTTACTTCTGACAACGATCGGAGGACCGAAGGAGCTAACCGCT
TTTTTGCACAACATGGGGGATCATGTAACTCGCCTTGATCGTTGGGAACCGGAGCTGAATGAAGCCATAC
CAAACGACGAGCGTGACACCACGATGCCTGTAGCAATGGCAACAACGTTGCGCAAACTATTAACTGGCGA
ACTACTTACTCTAGCTTCCCGGCAACAATTAATAGACTGGATGGAGGCGGATAAAGTTGCAGGACCACTT
CTGCGCTCGGCCCTTCCGGCTGGCTGGTTTATTGCTGATAAATCTGGAGCCGGTGAGCGTGGGTCTCGCG
GTATCATTGCAGCACTGGGGCCAGATGGTAAGCCCTCCCGTATCGTAGTTATCTACACGACGGGGAGTCA
GGCAACTATGGATGAACGAAATAGACAGATCGCTGAGATAGGTGCCTCACTGATTAAGCATTGGTAACTG
TCAGACCAAGTTTACTCATATATACTTTAGATTGATTTAAAACTTCATTTTTAATTTAAAAGGATCTAGG
TGAAGATCCTTTTTGATAATCTCATGACCAAAATCCCTTAACGTGAGTTTTCGTTCCACTGAGCGTCAGA
CCCCGTAGAAAAGATCAAAGGATCTTCTTGAGATCCTTTTTTTCTGCGCGTAATCTGCTGCTTGCAAACA
AAAAAACCACCGCTACCAGCGGTGGTTTGTTTGCCGGATCAAGAGCTACCAACTCTTTTTCCGAAGGTAA
CTGGCTTCAGCAGAGCGCAGATACCAAATACTGTTCTTCTAGTGTAGCCGTAGTTAGGCCACCACTTCAA
GAACTCTGTAGCACCGCCTACATACCTCGCTCTGCTAATCCTGTTACCAGTGGCTGCTGCCAGTGGCGAT
AAGTCGTGTCTTACCGGGTTGGACTCAAGACGATAGTTACCGGATAAGGCGCAGCGGTCGGGCTGAACGG
GGGGTTCGTGCACACAGCCCAGCTTGGAGCGAACGACCTACACCGAACTGAGATACCTACAGCGTGAGCT
ATGAGAAAGCGCCACGCTTCCCGAAGGGAGAAAGGCGGACAGGTATCCGGTAAGCGGCAGGGTCGGAACA
GGAGAGCGCACGAGGGAGCTTCCAGGGGGAAACGCCTGGTATCTTTATAGTCCTGTCGGGTTTCGCCACC
TCTGACTTGAGCGTCGATTTTTGTGATGCTCGTCAGGGGGGCGGAGCCTATGGAAAAACGCCAGCAACGC
GGCCTTTTTACGGTTCCTGGCCTTTTGCTGGCCTTTTGCTCACATGTTCTTTCCTGCGTTATCCCCTGAT
TCTGTGGATAACCGTATTACCGCCTTTGAGTGAGCTGATACCGCTCGCCGCAGCCGAACGACCGAGCGCA
GCGAGTCAGTGAGCGAGGAAGCGGAAGAGCGCCCAATACGCAAACCGCCTCTCCCCGCGCGTTGGCCGAT
TCATTAATGCAGCTGGCACGACAGGTTTCCCGACTGGAAAGCGGGCAGTGAGCGCAACGCAATTAATGTG
AGTTAGCTCACTCATTAGGCACCCCAGGCTTTACACTTTATGCTTCCGGCTCGTATGTTGTGTGGAATTG
TGAGCGGATAACAATTTCACACAGGAAACAGCTATGACCATGATTACGCCAAGCGCGCAATTAACCCTCA
CTAAAGGGAACAAAAGCTGGAGCTGCAAGC
Features (pLannotate 1.2.2; 35 found; start..end, strand, type, name):
      5..231     +  promoter       RSV promoter: Rous sarcoma virus enhancer/promoter
    232..412     +  LTR            5' LTR (truncated): truncated 5' long terminal repeat (LTR) from HIV-1
    459..584     +  misc_feature   HIV-1 Ψ: packaging signal of human immunodeficiency virus type 1
    568..931     +  CDS            HIV-1 gag (fragment): gag protein from human immunodeficiency virus 1; gag
   1077..1310    +  misc_feature   RRE: The Rev response element (RRE) of HIV-1 allows for Rev-dependent mRNA export from the nucleus to the cytoplasm.
   1687..1713    +  CDS            Rev (fragment): human immunodeficiency virus 1 (HIV-1) Rev protein; rev; enhances nuclear export of unspliced and incompletely spliced viral mRNAs
   1720..1743    +  promoter       SV40 promoter (fragment): SV40 early promoter
   1744..1815    +  promoter       SV40 promoter (fragment): SV40 enhancer and early promoter
   1839..1974    +  rep_origin     SV40 ori: SV40 origin of replication
   2020..2616    +  CDS            PuroR (fragment): puromycin N-acetyltransferase; pac from Streptomyces; confers resistance to puromycin
   2665..2782    +  misc_feature   cPPT/CTS: central polypurine tract and central termination sequence of HIV-1
   2847..2913    +  CDS            small t antigen (fragment): SV40 (simian virus 40) small t antigen
   2920..4098    +  promoter       EF-1α promoter: strong constitutive promoter for human elongation factor EF-1α
   4119..4136    +  protein_bind   attB1 (fragment): mutant version of attB; core recombination site for the Gateway® BP reaction BP Clonase™
   4224..4241    -  CDS            CLIP-tag™ (fragment): human O6-alkylguanine-DNA-alkyltransferase variant that forms covalent bonds with benzylcytosine derivatives fast-reacting variant, optimized for mammalian expression
   4337..6358    +  CDS            SUZ12 (fragment): SUZ12_HUMAN - Also known as CHET9, JJAZ1, KIAA0160. Experimental evidence at protein level: Swiss-Prot protein existence level 1. Polycomb group (PcG) protein. Component of the PRC2 complex, which methylates 'Lys-9' (H3K9me) and 'Lys-27' (H3K27me) of histone H3, leading to transcriptional repression of the affected target gene (PubMed:15225548, PubMed:15231737, PubMed:15385962, PubMed:16618801, PubMed:17344414, PubMed:18285464, PubMed:28229514, PubMed:29499137, PubMed:31959557). The PRC2 complex may also serve as a recruiting platform for DNA methyltransferases, thereby linking two epigenetic
   6361..6384    -  protein_bind   attB2: mutant version of attB; recombination site for the Gateway® BP reaction BP Clonase™
   6392..6433    +  CDS            V5 tag: epitope tag from simian virus 5
   6449..6502    +  promoter       U6 promoter (fragment): RNA polymerase III promoter for human U6 snRNA
   6544..7132    +  misc_feature   WPRE: woodchuck hepatitis virus posttranscriptional regulatory element
   7183..7202    +  misc_feature   cPPT/CTS (fragment): central polypurine tract and central termination sequence of HIV-1
   7204..7437    +  LTR            3' LTR (ΔU3): self-inactivating 3' long terminal repeat (LTR) from HIV-1
   7515..7636    +  polyA_signal   SV40 poly(A) signal: SV40 polyadenylation signal
   7676..7811    +  rep_origin     SV40 ori: SV40 origin of replication
   7832..7850    -  promoter       T7 promoter: promoter for bacteriophage T7 RNA polymerase
   7858..8013    +  CDS            lacZα (fragment): LacZα fragment of β-galactosidase; lacZ fragment
   8018..8446    +  rep_origin     f1 ori (sequence partly withheld): f1 bacteriophage origin of replication; arrow indicates direction of (+) strand synthesis
   8499..8603    +  promoter       AmpR promoter: bla
   8604..9464    +  CDS            AmpR: β-lactamase; bla; confers resistance to ampicillin, carbenicillin, and related antibiotics
   9635..10223   +  rep_origin     ori: high-copy-number ColE1/pMB1/pBR322/pUC origin of replication
  10406..10498   +  CDS            lacI (fragment): lac repressor; lacI; The lac repressor binds to the lac operator to inhibit transcription in E. coli. This inhibition can be relieved by adding lactose or isopropyl-β-D-thiogalactopyranoside (IPTG).
  10511..10532   +  protein_bind   CAP binding site: CAP binding activates transcription in the presence of cAMP. E. coli catabolite activator protein
  10547..10577   +  promoter       lac promoter: promoter for the E. coli lac operon
  10581..10603   +  protein_bind   lac operator (fragment): The lac repressor binds to the lac operator to inhibit transcription in E. coli. This inhibition can be relieved by adding lactose or isopropyl-β-D-thiogalactopyranoside (IPTG). lac repressor encoded by lacI
  10646..10664   +  promoter       T3 promoter: promoter for bacteriophage T3 RNA polymerase
