[The description below was written by a language model from this plasmid's Addgene catalogue record and pLannotate feature annotations shown in this document.]
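Description:
TFORF2983 is a third-generation-style, self-inactivating lentiviral expression plasmid built on the pLX_TRC317 backbone and carrying the human SUZ12 open reading frame. It belongs to a barcoded transcription factor ORF collection intended for overexpression in mammalian cells. In bacteria it is maintained through a high-copy ColE1/pUC-type origin with ampicillin resistance (bla), and an f1 origin is also present. The depositor notes that the plasmid can recombine, as lentiviral repeats often do.

The viral portion begins with an RSV promoter fused to a truncated HIV-1 5' LTR, which drives Tat-independent production of the genomic RNA. This is followed by the Ψ packaging signal with a gag fragment, the Rev response element for nuclear export, and a cPPT/CTS. It ends with a WPRE, which enhances transcript expression, and a ΔU3 3' LTR. An SV40 early promoter/origin drives puromycin N-acetyltransferase for selection of transduced cells. Downstream, the EF-1α promoter drives SUZ12, which was inserted by Gateway cloning and is flanked by attB1 and attB2, with a C-terminal V5 epitope tag read through the attB2 site. SUZ12 is a Polycomb group protein and a component of the PRC2 histone methyltransferase complex.

According to the record, each ORF in the collection is paired with a unique 24-bp barcode so that constructs can be identified in pooled screens. The barcode is not annotated in the feature table. Several small annotated fragments (CLIP-tag, U6 promoter, small t antigen, lacZα, lacI) are probably short sequence matches or backbone remnants rather than functional elements. The plasmid is typically used to make lentivirus for stable SUZ12 overexpression, either singly or in pooled screens of transcription factor ORFs.
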