Addgene plasmid #144459: TFORF2983
Purpose: Lentiviral vector for overexpressing transcription factor ORFs with unique 24-bp barcodes. Barcodes facilitate identification of transcription factors in pooled screens.
Depositing lab: Feng Zhang. Depositing organization: Broad Institute. Publication: A transcription factor atlas of directed differentiation. Joung J, Ma S, Tay T, Geiger-Schuller KR, Kirchgatterer PC, Verdine VK, Guo B, Arias-Garcia MA, Allen WE, Singh A, Kuksenko O, Abudayyeh OO, Gootenberg JS, Fu Z, Macrae RK, Buenrostro JD, Regev A, Zhang F. Cell. 2023 Jan 5;186(1):209-229.e26. doi: 10.1016/j.cell.2022.11.026. PubMed 36608654.
Backbone
  Vector backbone: pLX_TRC317
  Backbone manufacturer: Broad Institute Genetic Perturbation Platform
  Backbone size w/o insert (bp): 8264
  Vector type: Mammalian Expression, Lentiviral
  Selectable markers: Puromycin
Growth in bacteria
  Bacterial resistance: Ampicillin, 100 μg/mL
  Growth temperature: 37°C
  Growth strain: NEB Stable
  Copy number: High Copy
Gene/Insert
  Gene/Insert name: SUZ12
  Species: H. sapiens (human)
  Insert size (bp): 2423
  Entrez Gene: SUZ12 (a.k.a. CHET9, IMMAS, JJAZ1)
  Promoter: EF1a
  Tag / fusion protein: V5 (C terminal on insert)
  Cloning method: Gateway Cloning
  Sequencing primers: 5′ GGGTGGAGACTGAAGTTAGGCCAG; 3′ CACATAGCGTAAAAGGAGCAACATAG
Resource information
  A portion of this plasmid was derived from a plasmid made by: Broad Institute Genetic Perturbation Platform
Terms and licenses: Academic/Nonprofit Terms; Industry Terms: Not Available to Industry
Depositor comments: NM_015355.3 Please test multiple small colonies in case of plasmid recombination. To make this collection available in a timely manner, a portion of this collection was not fully sequenced by Addgene. If an Addgene verified full plasmid sequence is not available, please contact us prior to placing an order to request the full sequence.
How to cite: TFORF2983 was a gift from Feng Zhang (Addgene plasmid # 144459 ; http://n2t.net/addgene:144459 ; RRID:Addgene_144459)
