>Addgene plasmid #144459 | TFORF2983 | depositor partial sequence | sequence record 285492 | Insert
ATCGATTGATCAACAAGTTTGTACAAAAAAGTTGGCATGGCGCCTCAGAAGCACGGCGGTGGGGGAGGGG
GCGGCTCGGGGCCCAGCGCGGGGTCCGGGGGAGGCGGCTTCGGGGGTTCGGCGGCGGTGGCGGCGGCGAC
GGCTTCGGGCGGCAAATCCGGCGGCGGGAGCTGTGGAGGGGGTGGCAGTTACTCGGCCTCCTCCTCCTCC
TCCGCGGCGGCAGCGGCGGGGGCTGCGGTGTTACCGGTGAAGAAGCCGAAAATGGAGCACGTCCAGGCTG
ACCACGAGCTTTTCCTCCAGGCCTTTGAGAAGCCAACACAGATCTATAGATTTCTTCGAACTCGGAATCT
CATAGCACCAATATTTTTGCACAGAACTCTTACTTACATGTCTCATCGAAACTCCAGAACAAACATCAAA
AGGAAAACATTTAAAGTTGATGATATGTTATCAAAAGTAGAGAAAATGAAAGGAGAGCAAGAATCTCATA
GCTTGTCAGCTCATTTGCAGCTTACGTTTACTGGTTTCTTCCACAAAAATGATAAGCCATCACCAAACTC
AGAAAATGAACAAAATTCTGTTACCCTGGAAGTCCTGCTTGTGAAAGTTTGCCACAAAAAAAGAAAGGAT
GTAAGTTGTCCAATAAGGCAAGTTCCCACAGGTAAAAAGCAGGTGCCTTTGAATCCTGACCTCAATCAAA
CAAAACCCGGAAATTTCCCGTCCCTTGCAGTTTCCAGTAATGAATTTGAACCTAGTAACAGCCATATGGT
GAAGTCTTACTCGTTGCTATTTAGAGTGACTCGTCCAGGAAGAAGAGAGTTTAATGGAATGATTAATGGA
GAAACCAATGAAAATATTGATGTCAATGAAGAGCTTCCAGCCAGAAGAAAACGAAATCGTGAGGATGGGG
AAAAGACATTTGTTGCACAAATGACAGTATTTGATAAAAACAGGCGCTTACAGCTTTTAGATGGGGAATA
TGAAGTAGCCATGCAGGAAATGGAAGAATGTCCAATAAGCAAGAAAAGAGCAACATGGGAGACTATTCTT
GATGGGAAGAGGCTGCCTCCATTCGAAACATTTTCTCAGGGACCTACGTTGCAGTTCACTCTTCGTTGGA
CAGGAGAGACCAATGATAAATCTACGGCTCCTATTGCCAAACCTCTTGCCACTAGAAATTCAGAGAGTCT
CCATCAGGAAAACAAGCCTGGTTCAGTTAAACCTACTCAAACTATTGCTGTTAAAGAATCATTGACTACA
GATCTACAAACAAGAAAAGAAAAGGATACTCCAAATGAAAACCGACAAAAATTAAGAATATTTTATCAGT
TTCTCTATAACAACAATACAAGGCAACAAACTGAAGCAAGAGATGACCTGCATTGCCCTTGGTGTACTCT
GAACTGCCGCAAACTTTATAGTTTACTCAAGCATCTTAAACTCTGCCATAGCAGATTTATCTTCAACTAT
GTTTATCATCCAAAAGGTGCTAGGATAGATGTTTCTATCAATGAGTGTTATGATGGCTCCTATGCAGGAA
ATCCTCAGGATATTCATCGCCAACCTGGATTTGCTTTTAGTCGCAACGGACCAGTTAAGAGAACACCTAT
CACACATATTCTTGTGTGCAGGCCAAAACGAACAAAAGCAAGCATGTCTGAATTTCTTGAATCTGAAGAT
GGGGAAGTAGAACAGCAAAGAACATATAGTAGTGGCCACAATCGTCTGTATTTCCATAGTGATACCTGCT
TACCTCTCCGTCCACAAGAAATGGAAGTAGATAGTGAAGATGAAAAGGATCCTGAATGGCTAAGAGAAAA
AACCATTACACAAATTGAAGAGTTTTCTGATGTTAATGAAGGAGAGAAAGAAGTGATGAAACTCTGGAAT
CTCCATGTCATGAAGCATGGGTTTATTGCTGACAATCAAATGAATCATGCCTGTATGCTGTTTGTAGAAA
ATTATGGACAGAAAATAATTAAGAAGAATTTATGTCGAAACTTCATGCTTCATCTAGTCAGCATGCATGA
CTTTAATCTTATTAGCATAATGTCAATAGATAAAGCTGTTACCAAGCTCCGTGAAATGCAGCAAAAATTA
GAAAAGGGGGAATCTGCTTCCCCTGCAAACGAAGAAATAACTGAAGAACAAAATGGGACAGCAAATGGAT
TTAGTGAAATTAACTCAAAAGAGAAAGCTTTGGAAACAGATAGTGTCTCAGGGGTTTCAAAACAGAGCAA
AAAACAAAAACTCTGCCCAACTTTCTTGTACAAAGTGGTTGATATCGGTAAGCCTATCCCTAACCCTCTC
CTCGGTCTCGATTCTACGTAGTAATGAACTAGTCCGTAACTTGAAAGTATTTCGATTTCTTGGCTTTATA
TATCTTGTGGAAAGGACGAATTAACTTCATACCCCGTATCCTT
