>Addgene plasmid #144459 | TFORF2983 | depositor partial sequence | sequence record 285493 | Barcode
ATTAACTTCATACCCCGTATCCTT
